Addgene plasmid #195824: pENTR223-BRLF1(Rta)
Purpose: Gateway Entry Clone of Epstein-Barr virus BRLF1
Depositing lab: Eric Johannsen. Depositing organization: Brigham and Women's Hospital. Publication: Epstein-Barr virus and virus human protein interaction maps. Calderwood MA, Venkatesan K, Xing L, Chase MR, Vazquez A, Holthaus AM, Ewence AE, Li N, Hirozane-Kishikawa T, Hill DE, Vidal M, Kieff E, Johannsen E. Proc Natl Acad Sci U S A. 2007 May 1;104(18):7606-11. doi: 10.1073/pnas.0702332104. Epub 2007 Apr 19. PubMed 17446270.
Backbone
  Vector backbone: pENTR223.1
  Backbone manufacturer: Invitrogen
  Backbone size w/o insert (bp): 2875
  Vector type: Gateway Entry Vector
Growth in bacteria
  Bacterial resistance: Spectinomycin, 50 μg/mL
  Growth temperature: 37°C
  Growth strain: DH5alpha
  Copy number: High Copy
How to cite: pENTR223-BRLF1(Rta) was a gift from Eric Johannsen (Addgene plasmid # 195824 ; http://n2t.net/addgene:195824 ; RRID:Addgene_195824)
