[The description below was written by a language model from this plasmid's Addgene catalogue record and pLannotate feature annotations shown in this document.]
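Description:
pENTR223-BRLF1(Rta) is a Gateway entry clone built on the pENTR223.1 backbone (Invitrogen) that carries the Epstein-Barr virus BRLF1 open reading frame. It is a small bacterial plasmid of about 4.6 kb in the sequence record, which is labelled a partial NGS result. It is propagated at high copy in E. coli from a ColE1/pUC-type origin and selected with spectinomycin. Resistance comes from an aadA aminoglycoside adenylyltransferase gene (SmR), which lies downstream of a fragment of the class 1 integron Pc promoter and a short remnant of a gentamicin acetyltransferase gene. Small lacI and lacZα fragments are also annotated, and these appear to be non-functional backbone remnants.

The insert is annotated as RTA from EBV strain B95-8. Rta is the immediate-early transcription factor that initiates viral lytic gene expression and drives reactivation from latency. The coding sequence sits between two Gateway attL recombination sites in opposite orientations. The automated annotation calls both of them attL3, so the record does not firmly establish which attL variants they are. These sites allow an LR Clonase reaction to move the ORF directionally into any compatible destination vector. The rrnB T1 and T2 terminators lie upstream of the cassette and insulate the insert from read-through transcription in bacteria. A T7 promoter lies just beyond the downstream attL site and points back toward the insert.

No eukaryotic promoter or epitope tag is annotated, so the plasmid is not an expression construct. It serves as a source clone for making BRLF1 expression, tagging or two-hybrid constructs, in keeping with its origin in a project mapping EBV and virus–human protein interactions.
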