Features (pLannotate 1.2.2; 12 found; start..end, strand, type, name):
    121..213     +  CDS            lacI (fragment): lac repressor; lacI; The lac repressor binds to the lac operator to inhibit transcription in E. coli. This inhibition can be relieved by adding lactose or isopropyl-β-D-thiogalactopyranoside (IPTG).
    268..295     -  terminator     rrnB T2 terminator: transcription terminator T2 from the E. coli rrnB gene
    427..470     +  terminator     rrnB T1 terminator: Escherichia coli rrnB; transcription terminator T1 from the E. coli rrnB gene
    517..553     -  CDS            lacZα (fragment): LacZα fragment of β-galactosidase; lacZ fragment
    570..665     +  protein_bind   attL3: mutant version of attL; recombination site for the Gateway® LR reaction LR Clonase™
    668..2482    +  CDS            RTA_EBVB9: Experimental evidence at protein level: Swiss-Prot protein existence level 1. Immediate-early transcription factor that controls the initiation of viral lytic gene expression and lytic reactivation from latency. Triggers lytic replication, and initiates a cellular senescence program in epithelial cells. Upregulates human DCR3/TNFRSF6B by directly binding to its receptor. From Epstein-Barr virus (strain B95-8) (HHV-4) (Human herpesvirus 4).
   2484..2579    -  protein_bind   attL3: mutant version of attL; recombination site for the Gateway® LR reaction LR Clonase™
   2598..2616    -  promoter       T7 promoter: promoter for bacteriophage T7 RNA polymerase
   2806..2829    +  promoter       Pc promoter (fragment): intI1 (promoter lies within the coding sequence); class 1 integron promoter
   3005..3061    +  CDS            GmR (fragment): gentamycin acetyltransferase; aacC1; confers resistance to gentamycin
   3068..3859    +  CDS            SmR: aminoglycoside adenylyltransferase (Murphy, 1985); aadA; confers resistance to spectinomycin and streptomycin
   3952..4540    +  rep_origin     ori: high-copy-number ColE1/pMB1/pBR322/pUC origin of replication
>Addgene plasmid #195824 | pENTR223-BRLF1(Rta) | addgene full sequence | sequence record 384812 | Addgene Partial NGS Result
CTTTCCTGCGTTATCCCCTGATTCTGTGGATAACCGTATTACCGCCTTTGAGTGAGCTGATACCGCTCGC
CGCAGCCGAACGACCGAGCGCAGCGAGTCAGTGAGCGAGGAAGCGGAAGAGCGCCCAATACGCAAACCGC
CTCTCCCCGCGCGTTGGCCGATTCATTAATGCAGCTGGCACGACAGGTTTCCCGACTGGAAAGCGGGCAG
TGAGCGCAACGCAATTAATACGCGTACCGCTAGCCAGGAAGAGTTTGTAGAAACGCAAAAAGGCCATCCG
TCAGGATGGCCTTCTGCTTAGTTTGATGCCTGGCAGTTTATGGCGGGCGTCCTGCCCGCCACCCTCCGGG
CCGTTGCTTCACAACGTTCAAATCCGCTCCCGGCGGATTTGTCCTACTCAGGAGAGCGTTCACCGACAAA
CAACAGATAAAACGAAAGGCCCAGTCTTCCGACTGAGCCTTTCGTTTTATTTGATGCCTGGCAGTTCCCT
ACTCTCGCGTTAACGCTAGCATGGATGTTTTCCCAGTCACGACGTTGTAAAACGACGGCCAGTCTTAAGC
TCGGGCCCCAAATAATGATTTTATTTTGACTGATAGTGACCTGTTCGTTGCAACAAATTGATGAGCAATG
CTTTTTTATAATGCCAACTTTGTACAAAAAAGTTGGCATGAGGCCTAAAAAGGATGGCTTGGAAGACTTT
CTGAGGCTAACTCCTGAAATCAAAAAGCAGCTGGGCTCTCTGGTCTCTGACTACTGCAACGTCCTCAACA
AGGAATTTACAGCCGGGAGTGTGGAGATTACTCTGAGATCCTACAAAATATGCAAGGCATTTATAAATGA
GGCCAAGGCCCACGGGCGAGAATGGGGCGGGCTAATGGCCACGCTCAACATCTGCAATTTTTGGGCCATT
CTCCGAAACAACAGGGTAAGAAGACGGGCTGAGAATGCCGGCAACGACGCATGTTCCATCGCGTGCCCTA
TAGTGATGCGCTACGTGTTAGACCACCTGATAGTGGTCACTGACAGATTCTTCATCCAGGCCCCCAGCAA
CCGGGTGATGATTCCTGCCACCATAGGCACCGCTATGTACAAGCTCCTAAAACACAGTCGGGTGCGGGCC
TACACCTACAGCAAGGTGCTGGGCGTGGACCGCGCGGCCATCATGGCCTCCGGCAAGCAGGTAGTGGAAC
ACCTGAACAGGATGGAGAAGGAAGGCCTCCTAAGCTCCAAGTTCAAGGCCTTTTGCAAGTGGGTGTTCAC
CTATCCCGTCCTCGAGGAGATGTTCCAGACTATGGTCTCGTCCAAGACAGGCCATCTGACGGACGATGTT
AAGGATGTCAGGGCTCTGATTAAGACACTGCCCCGGGCCTCCTACTCCAGCCACGCCGGACAGAGGAGCT
ACGTGAGCGGCGTGCTTCCCGCGTGCCTGCTGTCAACCAAGTCCAAGGCAGTGGAAACTCCTATCCTCGT
GTCCGGAGCCGACAGGATGGACGAGGAGCTCATGGGGAATGATGGGGGTGCCTCTCACACCGAGGCCCGC
TACTCGGAGTCCGGACAGTTTCATGCTTTTACAGATGAACTCGAAAGTCTCCCGAGCCCGACCATGCCCC
TGAAGCCCGGTGCCCAAAGCGCCGACTGCGGTGACAGCAGTTCCAGCAGCAGTGACTCGGGCAACAGTGA
CACCGAGCAGAGCGAGCGGGAAGAGGCCAGGGCCGAGGCCCCGCGCCTGCGGGCCCCAAAGTCGCGCCGG
ACATCCAGGCCCAACCGTGGTCAAACTCCATGTCCTTCCAACGCGGCGGAACCTGAACAGCCTTGGATAG
CAGCGGTCCACCAAGAGAGCGATGAGAGACCCATATTCCCCCACCCCTCAAAGCCCACCTTTCTTCCTCC
CGTTAAAAGGAAGAAGGGCCTCAGGGATAGCCGGGAAGGTATGTTCCTGCCAAAGCCGGAAGCGGGCAGT
GCCATATCTGACGTGTTCGAGGGGCGAGAGGTGTGTCAGCCAAAGAGGATCAGGCCCTTCCATCCACCCG
GATCCCCGTGGGCCAACCGGCCCCTGCCTGCCTCTTTGGCTCCCACCCCCACAGGACCTGTCCATGAACC
GGTCGGATCCCTAACGCCAGCCCCGGTGCCCCAGCCACTTGACCCGGCCCCCGCAGTAACCCCCGAGGCA
AGTCATCTGTTGGAGGACCCTGATGAAGAAACCAGTCAGGCCGTGAAGGCCCTAAGGGAGATGGCTGACA
CTGTTATTCCCCAGAAGGAGGAAGCAGCCATATGTGGACAGATGGACCTGAGCCACCCGCCCCCTCGTGG
CCATTTGGACGAACTGACCACAACACTAGAGTCCATGACAGAGGATTTGAATCTGGACTCCCCCCTGACC
CCCGAACTTAATGAAATCTTGGATACATTTCTAAATGATGAATGTCTGCTGCATGCCATGCATATTTCAA
CTGGGCTGTCTATTTTTGACACCAGCTTATTTCCAACTTTCTTGTACAAAGTTGGCATTATAAGAAAGCA
TTGCTTATCAATTTGTTGCAACGAACAGGTCACTATCAGTCAAAATAAAATCATTATTTGCCATCCAGCT
GATATCCCCTATAGTGAGTCGTATTACATGGTCATAGCTGTTTCCTGGCAGCTCTGGCCCGTGTCTCAAA
ATCTCTGATGTTACATTGCACAAGATAAAAATATATCATCATGCCTCCTCTAGACCAGCCAGGACAGAAA
TGCCTCGACTTCGCTGCTACCCAAGGTTGCCGGGTGACGCACACCGTGGAAACGGATGAAGGCACGAACC
CAGTGGACATAAGCCTGTTCGGTTCGTAAGCTGTAATGCAAGTAGCGTATGCGCTCACGCAACTGGTCCA
GAACCTTGACCGAACGCAGCGGTGGTAACGGCGCAGTGGCGGTTTTCATGGCTTGTTATGACTGTTTTTT
TGGGGTACAGTCTATGCCTCGGGCATCCAAGCAGCAAGCGCGTTACGCCGTGGGTCGATGTTTGATGTTA
TGGAGCAGCAACGATGTTACGCAGCAGGGCAGTCGCCCTAAAACAAAGTTAAACATTATGAGGGAAGCGG
TGATCGCCGAAGTATCGACTCAACTATCAGAGGTAGTTGGCGTCATCGAGCGCCATCTCGAACCGACGTT
GCTGGCCGTACATTTGTACGGCTCCGCAGTGGATGGCGGCCTGAAGCCACACAGTGATATTGATTTGCTG
GTTACGGTGACCGTAAGGCTTGATGAAACAACGCGGCGAGCTTTGATCAACGACCTTTTGGAAACTTCGG
CTTCCCCTGGAGAGAGCGAGATTCTCCGCGCTGTAGAAGTCACCATTGTTGTGCACGACGACATCATTCC
GTGGCGTTATCCAGCTAAGCGCGAACTGCAATTTGGAGAATGGCAGCGCAATGACATTCTTGCAGGTATC
TTCGAGCCAGCCACGATCGACATTGATCTGGCTATCTTGCTGACAAAAGCAAGAGAACATAGCGTTGCCT
TGGTAGGTCCAGCGGCGGAGGAACTCTTTGATCCGGTTCCTGAACAGGATCTATTTGAGGCGCTAAATGA
AACCTTAACGCTATGGAACTCGCCGCCCGACTGGGCTGGCGATGAGCGAAATGTAGTGCTTACGTTGTCC
CGCATTTGGTACAGCGCAGTAACCGGCAAAATCGCGCCGAAGGATGTCGCTGCCGACTGGGCAATGGAGC
GCCTGCCGGCCCAGTATCAGCCCGTCATACTTGAAGCTAGACAGGCTTATCTTGGACAAGAAGAAGATCG
CTTGGCCTCGCGCGCAGATCAGTTGGAAGAATTTGTCCACTACGTGAAAGGCGAGATCACCAAGGTAGTC
GGCAAATAACCCTCGAGCCACCCATGACCAAAATCCCTTAACGTGAGTTACGCGTCGTTCCACTGAGCGT
CAGACCCCGTAGAAAAGATCAAAGGATCTTCTTGAGATCCTTTTTTTCTGCGCGTAATCTGCTGCTTGCA
AACAAAAAAACCACCGCTACCAGCGGTGGTTTGTTTGCCGGATCAAGAGCTACCAACTCTTTTTCCGAAG
GTAACTGGCTTCAGCAGAGCGCAGATACCAAATACTGTTCTTCTAGTGTAGCCGTAGTTAGGCCACCACT
TCAAGAACTCTGTAGCACCGCCTACATACCTCGCTCTGCTAATCCTGTTACCAGTGGCTGCTGCCAGTGG
CGATAAGTCGTGTCTTACCGGGTTGGACTCAAGACGATAGTTACCGGATAAGGCGCAGCGGTCGGGCTGA
ACGGGGGGTTCGTGCACACAGCCCAGCTTGGAGCGAACGACCTACACCGAACTGAGATACCTACAGCGTG
AGCTATGAGAAAGCGCCACGCTTCCCGAAGGGAGAAAGGCGGACAGGTATCCGGTAAGCGGCAGGGTCGG
AACAGGAGAGCGCACGAGGGAGCTTCCAGGGGGAAACGCCTGGTATCTTTATAGTCCTGTCGGGTTTCGC
CACCTCTGACTTGAGCGTCGATTTTTGTGATGCTCGTCAGGGGGGCGGAGCCTATGGAAAAACGCCAGCA
ACGCGGCCTTTTTACGGTTCCTGGCCTTTTGCTGGCCTTTTGCTCACATGTT
